Addgene plasmid #157158: pD649-HAsp-TNFRSF4-COMP5AP-AviTag-9xHis
Purpose: Mammalian expression of cell-surface protein extracellular domain fused to COMP5AP-AviTag-9xHis. Protein is secreted from cells.
Depositing lab: Chris Garcia. Depositing organization: Stanford University. Publication: A Human IgSF Cell-Surface Interactome Reveals a Complex Network of Protein-Protein Interactions. Wojtowicz WM, Vielmetter J, Fernandes RA, Siepe DH, Eastman CL, Chisholm GB, Cox S, Klock H, Anderson PW, Rue SM, Miller JJ, Glaser SM, Bragstad ML, Vance J, Lam AW, Lesley SA, Zinn K, Garcia KC. Cell. 2020 Aug 20;182(4):1027-1043.e17. doi: 10.1016/j.cell.2020.07.025. PubMed 32822567.
Backbone
  Vector backbone: pD649
  Backbone size w/o insert (bp): 7153
  Vector type: Mammalian Expression
Growth in bacteria
  Bacterial resistance: Ampicillin, 100 μg/mL
  Growth temperature: 37°C
  Growth strain: DH5alpha
  Copy number: High Copy
Gene/Insert
  Gene/Insert name: TNFRSF4 (alt name: TNR4)
  Species: H. sapiens (human)
  Insert size (bp): 558
  Entrez Gene: TNFRSF4 (a.k.a. ACT35, CD134, IMD16, OX40, TXGP1L)
  Promoter: CMV/SP6
  Tag / fusion protein: COMP5AP-AviTag-9xHis (C terminal on backbone)
  Cloning method: Restriction Enzyme; 5′ cloning site GCGGCCGC (not destroyed); 3′ cloning site GGCGCGCC (not destroyed)
  Sequencing primers: 5′ ATTTAGGTGACACTATAG; 3′ CGTCGCACTCCATCACGGTG
Resource information
  A portion of this plasmid was derived from a plasmid made by: synthesis by ThermoFisher
Terms and licenses: Academic/Nonprofit Terms; Industry Terms: Not Available to Industry
Depositor comments: Some plasmids in this collection may have an IS4-like element ISVsa5 family transposase upstream of the CMV promoter.
How to cite: pD649-HAsp-TNFRSF4-COMP5AP-AviTag-9xHis was a gift from Chris Garcia (Addgene plasmid # 157158 ; http://n2t.net/addgene:157158 ; RRID:Addgene_157158)
