[The description below was written by a language model from this plasmid's Addgene catalogue record and pLannotate feature annotations shown in this document.]
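Description:
pD649-HAsp-TNFRSF4-COMP5AP-AviTag-9xHis is a mammalian expression plasmid of about 7.7 kb, built on the pD649 backbone, that produces a secreted, tagged form of the extracellular domain of human TNFRSF4 (OX40/CD134). It is propagated in E. coli as a high-copy plasmid through a ColE1/pUC-type origin with ampicillin selection from a β-lactamase gene. The feature table also shows an SV40 early/EM7 promoter pair driving a puromycin N-acetyltransferase gene followed by an SV40 polyadenylation signal, which would allow selection in mammalian cells, although the catalogue entry does not list this marker. Short annotated fragments of KanR, lacZα, ble and the f1 origin appear to be backbone remnants rather than functional elements. The depositor notes that some plasmids in this collection may carry an IS4-like transposase insertion upstream of the CMV promoter; none is annotated here.

The expression cassette uses the CMV immediate-early enhancer and promoter, with a fragment of CMV intron A and an SP6 promoter upstream of the coding region, and ends in a bGH polyadenylation signal. The open reading frame begins with a signal sequence ("HAsp" in the name; annotated as resembling an immunoglobulin heavy-chain leader) that directs secretion. It is followed by the 558 bp TNFRSF4 ectodomain, cloned between preserved NotI and AscI sites. Downstream, backbone-encoded modules supply the coiled-coil region of rat cartilage oligomeric matrix protein, which pentamerizes the fusion, human placental alkaline phosphatase as an enzymatic reporter, an AviTag for site-specific biotinylation, and a polyhistidine tag for purification.

The pentameric alkaline phosphatase format gives a high-avidity, readily detected soluble protein. This fits the associated study, which mapped interactions among human cell-surface proteins.
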