Features (pLannotate 1.2.2; 24 found; start..end, strand, type, name):
    119..143     -  CDS            KanR (fragment): aminoglycoside phosphotransferase; aph(3')-Ia; confers resistance to kanamycin
    254..842     +  rep_origin     ori: high-copy-number ColE1/pMB1/pBR322/pUC origin of replication
   1067..1084    +  terminator     rrnB T2 terminator (fragment): transcription terminator T2 from the E. coli rrnB gene
   1109..1128    -  CDS            lacZα (fragment): LacZα fragment of β-galactosidase; lacZ fragment
   1584..1600    +  protein_bind   lac operator: The lac repressor binds to the lac operator to inhibit transcription in E. coli. This inhibition can be relieved by adding lactose or isopropyl-β-D-thiogalactopyranoside (IPTG). lac repressor encoded by lacI
   1843..2146    +  enhancer       CMV enhancer: human cytomegalovirus immediate early enhancer
   2147..2350    +  promoter       CMV promoter: human cytomegalovirus (CMV) immediate early promoter
   2486..2529    +  intron         CMV intron (fragment): modified intron A from human cytomegalovirus
   2581..2599    +  promoter       SP6 promoter: promoter for bacteriophage SP6 RNA polymerase
   2603..2640    +  CDS            IgH signal sequence (fragment): signal sequence from the mouse immunoglobulin heavy chain variable region
   2749..3306    +  CDS            TNFRSF4 (fragment): TNR4_HUMAN - Also known as TXGP1L. Experimental evidence at protein level: Swiss-Prot protein existence level 1. (Microbial infection) Acts as a receptor for human herpesvirus 6B/HHV-6B. From Homo sapiens (Human).
   3403..3582    +  CDS            Comp (fragment): COMP_RAT - Experimental evidence at protein level: Swiss-Prot protein existence level 1. May play a role in the structural integrity of cartilage via its interaction with other extracellular matrix proteins such as the collagens and fibronectin. Can mediate the interaction of chondrocytes with the cartilage extracellular matrix through interaction with cell surface integrin receptors. Could play a role in the pathogenesis of osteoarthritis. Potent suppressor of apoptosis in both primary chondrocytes and transformed cells. Suppresses apoptosis by blocking the activation of caspase-3 and by indu
   3570..5022    +  CDS            SEAP (fragment): secreted alkaline phosphatase from human placenta The natural enzyme has a C-terminal transmembrane sequence that is replaced by a GPI anchor.
   5047..5088    +  CDS            AviTag™ (fragment): peptide tag that allows for enzymatic biotinylation
   5092..5115    +  CDS            8xHis: 8xHis affinity tag
   5261..5372    +  polyA_signal   bGH poly(A) signal: bovine growth hormone polyadenylation signal
   5373..5481    +  rep_origin     f1 ori (fragment): f1 bacteriophage origin of replication; arrow indicates direction of (+) strand synthesis
   5495..5824    +  promoter       SV40 promoter: SV40 enhancer and early promoter
   5872..5919    +  promoter       EM7 promoter: synthetic bacterial promoter&nbsp
   5938..6537    +  CDS            PuroR (fragment): puromycin N-acetyltransferase; pac from Streptomyces; confers resistance to puromycin
   6547..6672    +  CDS            ble (fragment): BLE_KLEPN - Experimental evidence at protein level: Swiss-Prot protein existence level 1. Binding protein with a strong affinity to the bleomycin family of antibiotics. Binds to CL990; an antimitotic-antibiotic compound. From Klebsiella pneumoniae.
   6667..6788    +  polyA_signal   SV40 poly(A) signal: SV40 polyadenylation signal
   6841..7701    -  CDS            AmpR: β-lactamase; bla; confers resistance to ampicillin, carbenicillin, and related antibiotics
   7704..89      -  promoter       AmpR promoter (fragment) (across the origin): bla
>Addgene plasmid #157158 | pD649-HAsp-TNFRSF4-COMP5AP-AviTag-9xHis | depositor full sequence | sequence record 303425 | Full Sequence
TTTCAATATTATTGAAGCATTTATCAGGGTTATTGTCTCATGAGCGGATACATATTTGAATGTATTTAGA
AAAATAAACAAATAGGGGTCAGTGTTACAACCAATTAACCAATTCTGAACATTATCGCGAGCCCATTTAT
ACCTGAATATGGCTCATAACACCCCTTGCTCATGACCAAAATCCCTTAACGTGAGTTACGCGCGCGTCGT
TCCACTGAGCGTCAGACCCCGTAGAAAAGATCAAAGGATCTTCTTGAGATCCTTTTTTTCTGCGCGTAAT
CTGCTGCTTGCAAACAAAAAAACCACCGCTACCAGCGGTGGTTTGTTTGCCGGATCAAGAGCTACCAACT
CTTTTTCCGAAGGTAACTGGCTTCAGCAGAGCGCAGATACCAAATACTGTTCTTCTAGTGTAGCCGTAGT
TAGCCCACCACTTCAAGAACTCTGTAGCACCGCCTACATACCTCGCTCTGCTAATCCTGTTACCAGTGGC
TGCTGCCAGTGGCGATAAGTCGTGTCTTACCGGGTTGGACTCAAGACGATAGTTACCGGATAAGGCGCAG
CGGTCGGGCTGAACGGGGGGTTCGTGCACACAGCCCAGCTTGGAGCGAACGACCTACACCGAACTGAGAT
ACCTACAGCGTGAGCTATGAGAAAGCGCCACGCTTCCCGAAGGGAGAAAGGCGGACAGGTATCCGGTAAG
CGGCAGGGTCGGAACAGGAGAGCGCACGAGGGAGCTTCCAGGGGGAAACGCCTGGTATCTTTATAGTCCT
GTCGGGTTTCGCCACCTCTGACTTGAGCGTCGATTTTTGTGATGCTCGTCAGGGGGGCGGAGCCTATGGA
AAAACGCCAGCAACGCGGCCTTTTTACGGTTCCTGGCCTTTTGCTGGCCTTTTGCTCACATGTTCTTTCC
TGCGTTATCCCCTGATTCTGTGGATAACCGTATTACCGCCTTTGAGTGAGCTGATACCGCTCGCCGCAGC
CGAACGACCGAGCGCAGCGAGTCAGTGAGCGAGGAAGCGGAAGGCGAGAGTAGGGAACTGCCAGGCATCA
AACTAAGCAGAAGGCCCCTGACGGATGGCCTTTTTGCGTTTCTACAAACTCTTTCTGTGTTGTAAAACGA
CGGCCAGTCTTAAGCTCGGGCCCCCTGGGCGGTTCTGATAACGAGTAATCGTTAATCCGCAAATAACGTA
AAAACCCGCTTCGGCGGGTTTTTTTATGGGGGGAGTTTAGGGAAAGAGCATTTGTCAGAATATTTAAGGG
CGCCTGTCACTTTGCTTGATATATGAGAATTATTTAACCTTATAAATGAGAAAAAAGCAACGCACTTTAA
ATAAGATACGTTGCTTTTTCGATTGATGAACACCTATAATTAAACTATTCATCTATTATTTATGATTTTT
TGTATATACAATATTTCTAGTTTGTTAAAGAGAATTAAGAAAATAAATCTCGAAAATAATAAAGGGAAAA
TCAGTTTTTGATATCAAAATTATACATGTCAACGATAATACAAAATATAATACAAACTATAAGATGTTAT
CAGTATTTATTATCATTTAGAATAAATTTTGTGTCGCCCTTAATTGTGAGCGGATAACAATTACGAGCTT
CATGCACAGTGGCGTTGACTCAATATTGGCCATTAGCCATATTATTCATTGGTTATATAGCATAAATCAA
TATTGGCTATTGGCCATTGCATACGTTGTATCTATATCATAATATGTACATTTATATTGGCTCATGTCCA
ATATGACCGCCATGTTGGCATTGATTATTGACTAGTTATTAATAGTAATCAATTACGGGGTCATTAGTTC
ATAGCCCATATATGGAGTTCCGCGTTACATAACTTACGGTAAATGGCCCGCCTGGCTGACCGCCCAACGA
CCCCCGCCCATTGACGTCAATAATGACGTATGTTCCCATAGTAACGCCAATAGGGACTTTCCATTGACGT
CAATGGGTGGAGTATTTACGGTAAACTGCCCACTTGGCAGTACATCAAGTGTATCATATGCCAAGTACGC
CCCCTATTGACGTCAATGACGGTAAATGGCCCGCCTGGCATTATGCCCAGTACATGACCTTATGGGACTT
TCCTACTTGGCAGTACATCTACGTATTAGTCATCGCTATTACCATGGTGATGCGGTTTTGGCAGTACATC
AATGGGCGTGGATAGCGGTTTGACTCACGGGGATTTCCAAGTCTCCACCCCATTGACGTCAATGGGAGTT
TGTTTTGGCACCAAAATCAACGGGACTTTCCAAAATGTCGTAACAACTCCGCCCCATTGACGCAAATGGG
CGGTAGGCGTGTACGGTGGGAGGTCTATATAAGCAGAGCTCGTTTAGTGAACCGTCAGATCGCCTGGAGA
CGCCATCCACGCTGTTTTGACCTCCATAGAAGACACCGGGACCGATCCAGCCTCCGCGGCCGGGAACGGT
GCATTGGAACGCGGATTCCCCGTGCCAAGAGTGACGTAAGTACCGCCTATAGAGTCTATAGGCCCACCCC
CTTGGCTTCGTTAGAACGCGGCTACAATTAATACATAACCTTATGTATCATACACATACGATTTAGGTGA
CACTATAGAATAACATCCACTTTGCCTTTCTCTCCACAGGTGTCCACTCCCAGGTCCAACTGCACCTCGG
TTCTATCGAAAACGCGCCTGCTAGCGCCACCATGAAGACCATCATTGCCCTGAGCTACATCTTCTGCCTG
GTGTTCGCTGCGGCCGCCTTGCATTGTGTGGGCGACACATACCCCAGCAACGACAGATGCTGCCACGAGT
GTAGACCCGGCAATGGCATGGTGTCCAGATGCAGCAGATCCCAGAACACCGTGTGCAGACCTTGCGGCCC
TGGCTTCTACAACGACGTGGTGTCTAGCAAGCCCTGCAAGCCATGCACCTGGTGCAATCTGAGAAGCGGC
AGCGAGAGAAAGCAGCTGTGTACCGCCACACAGGATACCGTGTGTAGATGCAGAGCCGGCACACAGCCCC
TGGATTCTTATAAGCCTGGCGTGGACTGTGCCCCTTGTCCTCCTGGACACTTCAGCCCTGGCGATAACCA
GGCCTGCAAACCCTGGACAAATTGCACACTGGCCGGCAAGCACACACTGCAGCCTGCCTCTAATAGCAGC
GACGCCATCTGCGAGGATAGGGACCCTCCTGCTACACAGCCTCAAGAGACACAGGGACCTCCAGCCAGAC
CTATCACAGTGCAGCCTACAGAGGCCTGGCCTAGAACATCTCAGGGCCCTAGCACAAGACCTGTGGAAGT
TCCTGGTGGCAGAGCTGGCGCGCCGGAAGATCAAGTTGATCCAAGATTGATTGATGGCAAGGGCGGATCT
CTGGAGGTGCTGTTCCAGGGACCAGGCGGAAGCGGCAATCCCGGCGGCGATCTGGCCCCCCAGATGCTGC
GCGAGCTGCAGGAGACCAATGCCGCCCTGCAGGACGTGCGCGAGCTGCTGCGCCACCGCGTGAAGGAGAT
CACCTTCCTGAAGAACACCGTGATGGAGTGCGACGCCTGCGGTATGCAGCCCTCTAGAGGCTCCGGCTCC
ATCATCCCAGTTGAGGAGGAGAACCCGGACTTCTGGAACCGCGAGGCAGCCGAGGCCCTGGGTGCCGCCA
AGAAGCTGCAGCCTGCACAGACAGCCGCCAAGAACCTCATCATCTTCCTGGGCGATGGGATGGGGGTGTC
TACGGTGACAGCTGCCAGGATCCTAAAAGGGCAGAAGAAGGACAAACTGGGGCCTGAGATACCCCTGGCC
ATGGACCGCTTCCCATATGTGGCTCTGTCCAAGACATACAATGTAGACAAACATGTGCCAGACAGTGGAG
CCACAGCCACGGCCTACCTGTGCGGGGTCAAGGGCAACTTCCAGACCATTGGCTTGAGTGCAGCCGCCCG
CTTTAACCAGTGCAACACGACACGCGGCAACGAGGTCATCTCCGTGATGAATCGGGCCAAGAAAGCAGGG
AAGTCAGTGGGAGTGGTAACCACCACACGAGTGCAGCACGCCTCGCCAGCCGGCACCTACGCCCACACGG
TGAACCGCAACTGGTACTCGGACGCCGACGTGCCTGCCTCGGCCCGCCAGGAGGGGTGCCAGGACATCGC
TACGCAGCTCATCTCCAACATGGACATTGACGTGATCCTAGGTGGAGGCCGAAAGTACATGTTTCGCATG
GGAACCCCAGACCCTGAGTACCCAGATGACTACAGCCAAGGTGGGACCAGGCTGGACGGGAAGAATCTGG
TGCAGGAATGGCTGGCGAAGCGCCAGGGTGCCCGGTATGTGTGGAACCGCACTGAGCTCATGCAGGCTTC
CCTGGACCCGTCTGTGACCCATCTCATGGGTCTCTTTGAGCCTGGAGACATGAAATACGAGATCCACCGA
GACTCCACACTGGACCCCTCCCTGATGGAGATGACAGAGGCTGCCCTGCGCCTGCTGAGCAGGAACCCCC
GCGGCTTCTTCCTCTTCGTGGAGGGTGGTCGCATCGACCATGGTCATCATGAAAGCAGGGCTTACCGGGC
ACTGACTGAGACGATCATGTTCGACGACGCCATTGAGAGGGCGGGCCAGCTCACCAGCGAGGAGGACACG
CTGAGCCTCGTCACTGCCGACCACTCCCACGTCTTCTCCTTCGGAGGCTACCCCCTGCGAGGGAGCTCCA
TCTTCGGGCTGGCCCCTGGCAAGGCCCGGGACAGGAAGGCCTACACGGTCCTCCTATACGGAAACGGTCC
AGGCTATGTGCTCAAGGACGGCGCCCGGCCGGATGTTACCGAGAGCGAGAGCGGGAGCCCCGAGTATCGG
CAGCAGTCAGCAGTGCCCCTGGACGAAGAGACCCACGCAGGCGAGGACGTGGCGGTGTTCGCGCGCGGCC
CGCAGGCGCACCTGGTTCACGGCGTGCAGGAGCAGACCTTCATAGCGCACGTCATGGCCTTCGCCGCCTG
CCTGGAGCCCTACACCGCCTGCGACCTGGCGCCCCCCGCCGGCACCACCGACGCCGCGCACCCGGGTGGC
GGAGGACTGAACGACATCTTCGAGGCTCAGAAAATCGAATGGCACGAACATCACCATCACCATCACCATC
ACCATTAAGGCCGGCCTGTAGTCACTGGCACAACGCGTTACCCGGTAAGCCAATCGGGTATACACGGTCG
TCATACTGCAGACAGGGTTCTTCTACTTTGCAAGATAGTCTTGAGTAGTAAAATAAATAGATAGAGAAAA
TCAGCCTCGACTGTGCCTTCTAGTTGCCAGCCATCTGTTGTTTGCCCCTCCCCCGTGCCTTCCTTGACCC
TGGAAGGTGCCACTCCCACTGTCCTTTCCTAATAAAATGAGGAAATTGCATCACAACACTCAACCCTATC
TCGGTCTATTCTTTTGATTTATAAGGGATTTTGCCGATTTCGGCCTATTGGTTAAAAAATGAGCTGATTT
AACAAAAATTTAACGCGAATTAATTCTGTGGAATGTGTGTCAGTTAGGGTGTGGAAAGTCCCCAGGCTCC
CCAGCAGGCAGAAGTATGCAAAGCATGCATCTCAATTAGTCAGCAACCAGGTGTGGAAAGTCCCCAGGCT
CCCCAGCAGGCAGAAGTATGCAAAGCATGCATCTCAATTAGTCAGCAACCATAGTCCCGCCCCTAACTCC
GCCCATCCCGCCCCTAACTCCGCCCAGTTCCGCCCATTCTCCGCCCCATGGCTGACTAATTTTTTTTATT
TATGCAGAGGCCGAGGCCGCCTCTGCCTCTGAGCTATTCCAGAAGTAGTGAGGAGGCTTTTTTGGAGGCC
TAGGCTTTTGCAAAAAGCTCCCGGGAGCTTGTATATCCATTTTCGGATCTGATCAGCACGTGTTGACAAT
TAATCATCGGCATAGTATATCGGCATAGTATAATACGACAAGGTGAGGAACTAAACCATGACCGAGTACA
AGCCCACGGTGCGCCTCGCCACCCGCGACGACGTCCCCAGGGCCGTACGCACCCTCGCCGCCGCGTTCGC
CGACTACCCCGCCACGCGCCACACCGTCGATCCGGACCGCCACATCGAGCGGGTCACCGAGCTGCAAGAA
CTCTTCCTCACGCGCGTCGGGCTCGACATCGGCAAGGTGTGGGTCGCGGACGACGGCGCCGCGGTGGCGG
TCTGGACCACGCCGGAGAGCGTCGAAGCGGGGGCGGTGTTCGCCGAGATCGGCCCGCGCATGGCCGAGTT
GAGCGGTTCCCGGCTGGCCGCGCAGCAACAGATGGAAGGCCTCCTGGCGCCGCACCGGCCCAAGGAGCCC
GCGTGGTTCCTGGCCACCGTCGGCGTCTCGCCCGACCACCAGGGCAAGGGTCTGGGCAGCGCCGTCGTGC
TCCCCGGAGTGGAGGCGGCCGAGCGCGCCGGGGTGCCCGCCTTCCTGGAGACATCCGCGCCCCGCAACCT
CCCCTTCTACGAGCGGCTCGGCTTCACCGTCACCGCCGACGTCGAGGTGCCCGAAGGACCGCGCACCTGG
TGCATGACCCGCAAGCCCGGTGCCTGACACGTGCTACGAGATTTCGATTCCACCGCCGCCTTCTATGAAA
GGTTGGGCTTCGGAATCGTTTTCCGGGACGCCGGCTGGATGATCCTCCAGCGCGGGGATCTCATGCTGGA
GTTCTTCGCCCACCCCAACTTGTTTATTGCAGCTTATAATGGTTACAAATAAAGCAATAGCATCACAAAT
TTCACAAATAAAGCATTTTTTTCACTGCATTCTAGTTGTGGTTTGTCCAAACTCATCAATGTATCTTATC
ATGTCTGTATACCGTCGACCTCTAGCTAGAGCTTGGCGTAATCATGGTCATTACCAATGCTTAATCAGTG
AGGCACCTATCTCAGCGATCTGTCTATTTCGTTCATCCATAGTTGCCTGACTCCCCGTCGTGTAGATAAC
TACGATACGGGAGGGCTTACCATCTGGCCCCAGCGCTGCGATGATACCGCGAGAACCACGCTCACCGGCT
CCGGATTTATCAGCAATAAACCAGCCAGCCGGAAGGGCCGAGCGCAGAAGTGGTCCTGCAACTTTATCCG
CCTCCATCCAGTCTATTAATTGTTGCCGGGAAGCTAGAGTAAGTAGTTCGCCAGTTAATAGTTTGCGCAA
CGTTGTTGCCATCGCTACAGGCATCGTGGTGTCACGCTCGTCGTTTGGTATGGCTTCATTCAGCTCCGGT
TCCCAACGATCAAGGCGAGTTACATGATCCCCCATGTTGTGCAAAAAAGCGGTTAGCTCCTTCGGTCCTC
CGATCGTTGTCAGAAGTAAGTTGGCCGCAGTGTTATCACTCATGGTTATGGCAGCACTGCATAATTCTCT
TACTGTCATGCCATCCGTAAGATGCTTTTCTGTGACTGGTGAGTACTCAACCAAGTCATTCTGAGAATAG
TGTATGCGGCGACCGAGTTGCTCTTGCCCGGCGTCAATACGGGATAATACCGCGCCACATAGCAGAACTT
TAAAAGTGCTCATCATTGGAAAACGTTCTTCGGGGCGAAAACTCTCAAGGATCTTACCGCTGTTGAGATC
CAGTTCGATGTAACCCACTCGTGCACCCAACTGATCTTCAGCATCTTTTACTTTCACCAGCGTTTCTGGG
TGAGCAAAAACAGGAAGGCAAAATGCCGCAAAAAAGGGAATAAGGGCGACACGGAAATGTTGAATACTCA
TATTCTTCCTT
