>Addgene plasmid #157158 | pD649-HAsp-TNFRSF4-COMP5AP-AviTag-9xHis | depositor partial sequence | sequence record 303426 | insert (extracellular domain)
TTGCATTGTGTGGGCGACACATACCCCAGCAACGACAGATGCTGCCACGAGTGTAGACCCGGCAATGGCA
TGGTGTCCAGATGCAGCAGATCCCAGAACACCGTGTGCAGACCTTGCGGCCCTGGCTTCTACAACGACGT
GGTGTCTAGCAAGCCCTGCAAGCCATGCACCTGGTGCAATCTGAGAAGCGGCAGCGAGAGAAAGCAGCTG
TGTACCGCCACACAGGATACCGTGTGTAGATGCAGAGCCGGCACACAGCCCCTGGATTCTTATAAGCCTG
GCGTGGACTGTGCCCCTTGTCCTCCTGGACACTTCAGCCCTGGCGATAACCAGGCCTGCAAACCCTGGAC
AAATTGCACACTGGCCGGCAAGCACACACTGCAGCCTGCCTCTAATAGCAGCGACGCCATCTGCGAGGAT
AGGGACCCTCCTGCTACACAGCCTCAAGAGACACAGGGACCTCCAGCCAGACCTATCACAGTGCAGCCTA
CAGAGGCCTGGCCTAGAACATCTCAGGGCCCTAGCACAAGACCTGTGGAAGTTCCTGGTGGCAGAGCT
